>Addgene plasmid #152374 | pGBW-m4134215 | depositor full sequence | sequence record 295386 | Full Sequence
CACCATGAAATTTCTTGTTTTCTTAGGAATCATCACAACTGTAGCTGCATTTCACCAAGAATGTAGTTTA
CAGTCATGTACTCAACATCAACCATATGTAGTTGATGACCCGTGTCCTATTCACTTCTATTCTAAATGGT
ATATTAGAGTAGGAGCTAGAAAATCAGCACCTTTAATTGAATTGTGCGTGGATGAGGCTGGTTCTAAATC
ACCCATTCAGTACATCGATATCGGTAATTATACAGTTTCCTGTTTACCTTTTACAATTAATTGCCAGGAA
CCTAAATTGGGTAGTCTTGTAGTGCGTTGTTCGTTCTATGAAGACTTTTTAGAGTATCATGACGTTCGTG
TTGTTTTAGATTTCATCGAAAACCTTTACTTTCAGTCGATGAGTGACAAAATCATTCATCTAACCGATGA
CTCCTTTGATACAGACGTGTTGAAGGCCGATGGTGCGATACTGGTAGATTTCTGGGCTGAATGGTGTGGC
CCGTGCAAGATGATCGCACCCATTCTGGACGAGATCGCCGACGAGTATCAAGGAAAATTAACTGTCGCTA
AGCTTAATATAGATCAGAACCCAGGGACGGCACCTAAATACGGCATCAGGGGAATACCTACCCTCCTGCT
CTTTAAGAATGGGGAAGTTGCCGCGACAAAAGTGGGAGCCCTGTCTAAGGGCCAGCTAAAAGAGTTCTTG
GACGCTAACCTGGCAGGTTCAGGCTCGGGGCACATGCACCATCACCATCACCATAGCAGCGGGCTCGTGC
CACGCGGCTAAGCTAGCTTGACTGACTGAGATACAGCGTACCTTCAGCTCACAGACATGATAAGATACAT
TGATGAGTTTGGACAAACCACAACTAGAATGCAGTGAAAAAAATGCTTTATTTGTGAAATTTGTGATGCT
ATTGCTTTATTTGTAACCATTATAAGCTGCAATAAACAAGTTAACAACAACAATTGCATTCATTTTATGT
TTCAGGTTCAGGGGGAGGTGTGGGAGGTTTTTTAAAGCAAGTAAAACCTCTACAAATGTGGTATTGGCCC
ATCTCTATCGGTATCGTAGCATAACCCCTTGGGGCCTCTAAACGGGTCTTGAGGGGTTTTTTGTGCCCCT
CGGGCCGGATTGCTATCTACCGGCATTGGCGCAGAAAAAAATGCCTGATGCGACGCTGCGCGTCTTATAC
TCCCACATATGCCAGATTCAGCAACGGATACGGCTTCCCCAACTTGCCCACTTCCATACGTGTCCTCCTT
ACCAGAAATTTATCCTTAAGGTCGTCAGCTATCCTGCAGGCGATCTCTCGATTTCGATCAAGACATTCCT
TTAATGGTCTTTTCTGGACACCACTAGGGGTCAGAAGTAGTTCATCAAACTTTCTTCCCTCCCTAATCTC
ATTGGTTACCTTGGGCTATCGAAACTTAATTAACCAGTCAAGTCAGCTACTTGGCGAGATCGACTTGTCT
GGGTTTCGACTACGCTCAGAATTGCGTCAGTCAAGTTCGATCTGGTCCTTGCTATTGCACCCGTTCTCCG
ATTACGAGTTTCATTTAAATCATGTGAGCAAAAGGCCAGCAAAAGGCCAGGAACCGTAAAAAGGCCGCGT
TGCTGGCGTTTTTCCATAGGCTCCGCCCCCCTGACGAGCATCACAAAAATCGACGCTCAAGTCAGAGGTG
GCGAAACCCGACAGGACTATAAAGATACCAGGCGTTTCCCCCTGGAAGCTCCCTCGTGCGCTCTCCTGTT
CCGACCCTGCCGCTTACCGGATACCTGTCCGCCTTTCTCCCTTCGGGAAGCGTGGCGCTTTCTCATAGCT
CACGCTGTAGGTATCTCAGTTCGGTGTAGGTCGTTCGCTCCAAGCTGGGCTGTGTGCACGAACCCCCCGT
TCAGCCCGACCGCTGCGCCTTATCCGGTAACTATCGTCTTGAGTCCAACCCGGTAAGACACGACTTATCG
CCACTGGCAGCAGCCACTGGTAACAGGATTAGCAGAGCGAGGTATGTAGGCGGTGCTACAGAGTTCTTGA
AGTGGTGGCCTAACTACGGCTACACTAGAAGAACAGTATTTGGTATCTGCGCTCTGCTGAAGCCAGTTAC
CTTCGGAAAAAGAGTTGGTAGCTCTTGATCCGGCAAACAAACCACCGCTGGTAGCGGTGGTTTTTTTGTT
TGCAAGCAGCAGATTACGCGCAGAAAAAAAGGATCTCAAGAAGATCCTTTGATCTTTTCTACGGGGTCTG
ACGCTCAGTGGAACGAAAACTCACGTTAAGGGATTTTGGTCATGAGATTATCAAAAAGGATCTTCACCTA
GATCCTTTTAAATTAAAAATGAAGTTTTAAATCAATCTAAAGTATATATGAGTAAACTTGGTCTGACAGT
TACCAATGCTTAATCAGTGAGGCACCTATCTCAGCGATCTGTCTATTTCGTTCATCCATAGTTGCATTTA
AATTTCCGAACTCTCCAAGGCCCTCGTCGGAAAATCTTCAAACCTTTCGTCCGATCCATCTTGCAGGCTA
CCTCTCGAACGAACTATCGCAAGTCTCTTGGCCGGCCTTGCGCCTTGGCTATTGCTTGGCAGCGCCTATC
GCCAGGTATTACTCCAATCCCGAATATCCGAGATCGGGATCACCCGAGAGAAGTTCAACCTACATCCTCA
ATCCCGATCTATCCGAGATCCGAGGAATATCGAAATCGGGGCGCGCCTGGTGTACCGAGAACGATCCTCT
CAGTGCGAGTCTCGACGATCCATATCGTTGCTTGGCAGTCAGCCAGTCGGAATCCAGCTTGGGACCCAGG
AAGTCCAATCGTCAGATATTGTACTCAAGCCTGGTCACGGCAGCGTACCGATCTGTTTAAACCTAGATAT
TGATAGTCTGATCGGTCAACGTATAATCGAGTCCTAGCTTTTGCAAACATCTATCAAGAGACAGGATCAG
CAGGAGGCTTTCGCATGAGTATTCAACATTTCCGTGTCGCCCTTATTCCCTTTTTTGCGGCATTTTGCCT
TCCTGTTTTTGCTCACCCAGAAACGCTGGTGAAAGTAAAAGATGCTGAAGATCAGTTGGGTGCGCGAGTG
GGTTACATCGAACTGGATCTCAACAGCGGTAAGATCCTTGAGAGTTTTCGCCCCGAAGAACGCTTTCCAA
TGATGAGCACTTTTAAAGTTCTGCTATGTGGCGCGGTATTATCCCGTATTGACGCCGGGCAAGAGCAACT
CGGTCGCCGCATACACTATTCTCAGAATGACTTGGTTGAGTATTCACCAGTCACAGAAAAGCATCTTACG
GATGGCATGACAGTAAGAGAATTATGCAGTGCTGCCATAACCATGAGTGATAACACTGCGGCCAACTTAC
TTCTGACAACGATTGGAGGACCGAAGGAGCTAACCGCTTTTTTGCACAACATGGGGGATCATGTAACTCG
CCTTGATCGTTGGGAACCGGAGCTGAATGAAGCCATACCAAACGACGAGCGTGACACCACGATGCCTGTA
GCAATGGCAACAACCTTGCGTAAACTATTAACTGGCGAACTACTTACTCTAGCTTCCCGGCAACAGTTGA
TAGACTGGATGGAGGCGGATAAAGTTGCAGGACCACTTCTGCGCTCGGCCCTTCCGGCTGGCTGGTTTAT
TGCTGATAAATCTGGAGCCGGTGAGCGTGGGTCTCGCGGTATCATTGCAGCACTGGGGCCAGATGGTAAG
CCCTCCCGTATCGTAGTTATCTACACGACGGGGAGTCAGGCAACTATGGATGAACGAAATAGACAGATCG
CTGAGATAGGTGCCTCACTGATTAAGCATTGGTAACCGATTCTAGGTGCATTGGCGCAGAAAAAAATGCC
TGATGCGACGCTGCGCGTCTTATACTCCCACATATGCCAGATTCAGCAACGGATACGGCTTCCCCAACTT
GCCCACTTCCATACGTGTCCTCCTTACCAGAAATTTATCCTTAAGATCCCGAATCGTTTAAACTCGACTC
TGGCTCTATCGAATCTCCGTCGTTTCGAGCTTACGCGAACAGCCGTGGCGCTCATTTGCTCGTCGGGCAT
CGAATCTCGTCAGCTATCGTCAGCTTACCTTTTTGGCAGCGATCGCGGCTCCCGACATCTTGGACCATTA
GCTCCACAGGTATCTTCTTCCCTCTAGTGGTCATAACAGCAGCTTCAGCTACCTCTCAATTCAAAAAACC
CCTCAAGACCCGTTTAGAGGCCCCAAGGGGTTATGCTATCAATCGTTGCGTTACACACACAAAAAACCAA
CACACATCCATCTTCGATGGATAGCGATTTTATTATCTAACTGCTGATCGAGTGTAGCCAGATCTAGTAA
TCAATTACGGGGTCATTAGTTCATAGCCCATATATGGAGTTCCGCGTTACATAACTTACGGTAAATGGCC
CGCCTGGCTGACCGCCCAACGACCCCCGCCCATTGACGTCAATAATGACGTATGTTCCCATAGTAACGCC
AATAGGGACTTTCCATTGACGTCAATGGGTGGAGTATTTACGGTAAACTGCCCACTTGGCAGTACATCAA
GTGTATCATATGCCAAGTACGCCCCCTATTGACGTCAATGACGGTAAATGGCCCGCCTGGCATTATGCCC
AGTACATGACCTTATGGGACTTTCCTACTTGGCAGTACATCTACGTATTAGTCATCGCTATTACCATGCT
GATGCGGTTTTGGCAGTACATCAATGGGCGTGGATAGCGGTTTGACTCACGGGGATTTCCAAGTCTCCAC
CCCATTGACGTCAATGGGAGTTTGTTTTGGCACCAAAATCAACGGGACTTTCCAAAATGTCGTAACAACT
CCGCCCCATTGACGCAAATGGGCGGTAGGCGTGTACGGTGGGAGGTCTATATAAGCAGAGCTGGTTTAGT
GAACCGTCAGATCAGATCTTTGTCGATCCTACCATCCACTCGACACACCCGCCAGCGGCCGC
Features (pLannotate 1.2.2; 18 found; start..end, strand, type, name):
      5..367     +  CDS            NS8_SARS2: Experimental evidence at protein level: Swiss-Prot protein existence level 1. Plays a role in modulating host immune response (PubMed:31986261). Binds to IL17RA receptor, leading to IL17 pathway activation and an increased secretion of pro-inflammatory factors. Contributes to cytokine storm during COVID-19 infection. From Severe acute respiratory syndrome coronavirus 2 (2019-nCoV) (SARS-CoV-2).
    389..715     +  CDS            trxA: THIO_ECO57 - Experimental evidence at protein level: Swiss-Prot protein existence level 1. Participates in various redox reactions through the reversible oxidation of its active center dithiol to a disulfide and catalyzes dithiol-disulfide exchange reactions. From Escherichia coli O157:H7.
    737..754     +  CDS            6xHis: 6xHis affinity tag
    831..952     -  polyA_signal   SV40 poly(A) signal: SV40 polyadenylation signal
    975..1044    -  CDS            large T antigen (fragment): large T antigen from SV40 (simian virus 40)
   1067..1113    +  terminator     T7 terminator: transcription terminator for bacteriophage T7 RNA polymerase
   1143..1279    +  terminator     rrnG terminator: transcription terminator from the E. coli ribosomal RNA rrnG operon (Albrechtsen et al., 1991)
   1324..1395    +  misc_feature   3' β-globin insulator: insulator downstream of the human β-globin locus (Farrell et al., 2002)
   1621..2209    -  rep_origin     ori: high-copy-number ColE1/pMB1/pBR322/pUC origin of replication
   2381..2445    -  CDS            bla(M) (fragment): β-lactamase lacking the signal sequence; bla(M); allows cytosolic expression of β-lactamase
   2955..3815    +  CDS            AmpR: β-lactamase; bla; confers resistance to ampicillin, carbenicillin, and related antibiotics
   3828..3964    +  terminator     rrnG terminator: transcription terminator from the E. coli ribosomal RNA rrnG operon (Albrechtsen et al., 1991)
   4116..4187    +  misc_feature   5' β-globin insulator: insulator upstream of the human β-globin locus (Farrell et al., 2002)
   4192..4238    -  terminator     T7 terminator: transcription terminator for bacteriophage T7 RNA polymerase
   4256..4304    -  polyA_signal   poly(A) signal: synthetic polyadenylation signal
   4385..4688    +  enhancer       CMV enhancer: human cytomegalovirus immediate early enhancer
   4761..4778    -  promoter       CMV promoter (fragment): human cytomegalovirus (CMV) immediate early promoter
   4841..4892    +  promoter       CMVd2 promoter: truncated human cytomegalovirus (CMV) immediate early promoter that yields moderately reduced expression relative to the full-length promoter
