[The description below was written by a language model from this plasmid's Addgene catalogue record and pLannotate feature annotations shown in this document.]
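Description:
pGBW-m4134215 is a mammalian expression plasmid built on the pTwist_CMV_6 backbone for producing the wild-type ORF8 accessory protein of SARS-CoV-2. It is maintained in E. coli as a high-copy plasmid through a ColE1/pUC-type origin of replication and is selected with ampicillin via a β-lactamase (AmpR) gene. No mammalian selection marker is annotated, so the construct appears suited to transient transfection rather than stable line selection.

The ORF8 coding sequence sits downstream of the human cytomegalovirus immediate-early enhancer and promoter; the automated annotation identifies the promoter portion as a truncated CMV variant plus a small fragment, while the catalogue simply lists CMV. ORF8 is followed in the same orientation by E. coli thioredoxin (trxA) and then a 6xHis tag. The catalogue describes this as a C-terminal, TEV-cleavable TRX tag supplied by the backbone; the TEV site itself is not separately annotated but would fit in the short gap between ORF8 and trxA. Thioredoxin is commonly used as a solubility-enhancing fusion partner, the His tag allows metal-affinity purification or detection, and TEV cleavage would release ORF8 from the tags. An SV40 polyadenylation signal is annotated downstream of the fusion, though on the opposite strand.

The expression cassette is bracketed by 5' and 3' β-globin insulator elements, T7 and rrnG transcription terminators, and an upstream synthetic poly(A) signal, which together help isolate it from read-through transcription from the rest of the plasmid. The plasmid serves for expressing tagged ORF8, a viral protein implicated in modulating host immune responses, in mammalian cells.
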