Addgene plasmid #152374: pGBW-m4134215
Purpose: Mammalian expression plasmid for SARS-CoV-2 ORF8 protein
Depositing lab: Ginkgo Bioworks & Benjie Chen. Depositing organization: Ginkgo Bioworks.
Backbone
  Vector backbone: pTwist_CMV_6
  Backbone size w/o insert (bp): 4180
  Vector type: Mammalian Expression
Growth in bacteria
  Bacterial resistance: Ampicillin, 100 μg/mL
  Growth temperature: 37°C
  Growth strain: DH5alpha
  Copy number: High Copy
Gene/Insert
  Gene/Insert name: SARS-CoV-2 ORF8 protein
  Species: Severe acute respiratory syndrome coronavirus 2
  Insert size (bp): 359
  Mutation: wt
  Entrez Gene: ORF8 (a.k.a. GU280_gp09)
  Promoter: CMV
  Tag / fusion protein: Cleavable TEV;TRX (C terminal on backbone)
  Cloning method: Unknown
Resource information
  A portion of this plasmid was derived from a plasmid made by: GinkgoBioworks
Depositor comments: NCBI reference sequence: YP_009724396.1
How to cite: pGBW-m4134215 was a gift from Ginkgo Bioworks & Benjie Chen (Addgene plasmid # 152374 ; http://n2t.net/addgene:152374 ; RRID:Addgene_152374)
